>Addgene plasmid #87846 | pFC334 | addgene full sequence | sequence record 174613 | Addgene NGS Result
ACCAATGCTTAATCAGTGAGGCACCTATCTCAGCGATCTGTCTATTTCGTTCATCCATAGTTGCCTGACT
CCCCGTCGTGTAGATAACTACGATACGGGAGGGCTTACCATCTGGCCCCAGCGCTGCGATGATACCGCGA
GAACCACGCTCACCGGCTCCGGATTTATCAGCAATAAACCAGCCAGCCGGAAGGGCCGAGCGCAGAAGTG
GTCCTGCAACTTTATCCGCCTCCATCCAGTCTATTAATTGTTGCCGGGAAGCTAGAGTAAGTAGTTCGCC
AGTTAATAGTTTGCGCAACGTTGTTGCCATCGCTACAGGCATCGTGGTGTCACGCTCGTCGTTTGGTATG
GCTTCATTCAGCTCCGGTTCCCAACGATCAAGGCGAGTTACATGATCCCCCATGTTGTGCAAAAAAGCGG
TTAGCTCCTTCGGTCCTCCGATCGTTGTCAGAAGTAAGTTGGCCGCAGTGTTATCACTCATGGTTATGGC
AGCGCTACATAATTCTCTTACTGTCATGCCATCCGTAAGATGCTTTTCTGTGACTGGTGAGTACTCAACC
AAGTCATTCTGAGAATAGTGTATGCGGCGACCGAGTTGCTCTTGCCCGGCGTCAATACGGGATAATACCG
CGCCACATAGCAGAACTTTAAAAGTGCTCATCATTGGAAAACGTTCTTCGGGGCGAAAACTCTCAAGGAT
CTTACCGCTGTTGAGATCCAGTTCGATGTAACCCACTCGTGCACCCAACTGATCTTCAGCATCTTTTACT
TTCACCAGCGTTTCTGGGTGAGCAAAAACAGGAAGGCAAAATGCCGCAAAAAAGGGAATAAGGGCGACAC
GGAAATGTTGAATACTCATATTCTTCCTTTTTCAATATTATTGAAGCATTTATCAGGGTTATTGTCTCAT
GAGCGGATACATATTTGAATGTATTTAGAAAAATAAACAAATAGGGGTCAGTGTTACAACCAATTAACCA
ATTCTGAACATTATCGCGAGCCCATTTATACCTGAATATGGCTCATAACACCCCTTGTTTGCCTGGCGGC
AGTAGCGCGGTGGTCCCACCTGACCCCATGCCGAACTCAGAAGTGAAACGCCGTAGCGCCGATGGTAGTG
TGGGGACTCCCCATGCGAGAGTAGGGAACTGCCAGGCATCAAATAAAACGAAAGGCTCAGTCGAAAGACT
GGGCCTTTCGCCCGGGCTAATTATGGGGTGTCGCCCTTATTCGACTCTATAGTGAAGTTCCTATTCTCTA
GAAAGTATAGGAACTTCTGAAGTGGGGATTTAAATGCGGCCGCGCTGAGGGTTTAATCGACGAAGCAGCT
GACGGCCAGTGCCAAGCTTAACGCGTACCGGGCCCAGTATATGTTCCGCAGATGACTGGAGCTCTGCCAT
ACGTGCCCTCTCAAGCACCATTTGTTCCATCTACAGAGACTAGTCACCAACTAGTCTATCAAGACTCACA
GGGTACATTGCTGAGACCAACTGACCAGAGGCAGGGTAGCGGATTGACGGCTCCATCTCCTTCACTTACA
AGGTCTATTGAAAGCCCTTTAGCATCACCAAGCGGAGAATAGATTGTTAAGCTTATTTTTTGTATACTGT
TTTGTGATAGCACGAAGTTTTTCCACGGTATCTTGTTAAAAATATATATTTGTGGCGGGCTTACCTACAT
CAAATTAATAAGAGACTAATTATAAACTAAACACACAAGCAAGCTACTTTAGGGTAAAAGTTTATAAATG
CTTTTGACGTATAAACGTTGCTTGTATTTATTATTACAATTAAAGGTGGATAGAAAACCTAGAGACTAGT
TAGAAACTAATCTCAGGTTTGCGTTAAACTAAATCAGAGCCCGAGAGGTTAACAGAACCTAGAAGGGGAC
TAGATATCCGGGTAGGGAAACAAAAAAAAAAANCAAGACAGCCACATATTAGGGAGACTAGTTAGAAGCT
AGTTCCAGGACTAGGAAAATAAAAGACAATGATACCACAGTCTAGTTGACAACTAGATAGATTCTAGATT
GAGGCCAAAGTCTCTGAGATCCAGGTTAGTTGCAACTAATACTAGTTAGTATCTAGTCTCCTATAACTCT
GAAGCTAGAATAACTTACTACTATTATCCTCACCACTGTTCAGCTGCGCAAACGGAGTGATTGCAAGGTG
TTCAGAGACTAGTTATTGACTAGTCAGTGACTAGCAATAACTAACAAGGTATTAACCTACCATGTCTGCC
ATCACCCTGCACTTCCTCGGGCTCAGCAGCCTTTTCCTCCTCATTTTCATGCTCATTTTCCTTGTTTAAG
ACTGTGACTAGTCAAAGACTAGTCCAGAACCACAAAGGAGAAATGTCTTACCACTTTCTTCATTGCTTGT
CTCTTTTGCATTATCCATGTCTGCAACTAGTTAGAGTCTAGTTAGTGACTAGTCCGACGAGGACTTGCTT
GTCTCCGGATTGTTGGAGGAACTCTCCAGGGCCTCAAGATCCACAACAGAGCCTTCTAGAAGACTGGTCA
ATAACTAGTTGGTCTTTGTCTGAGTCTGACTTACGAGGTTGCATACTCGCTCCCTTTGCCTCGTCAATCG
ATGAGAAAAAGCGCCAAAACTCGCAATATGGCTTTGAACCACACGGTGCTGAGACTAGTTAGAATCTAGT
CCCAAACTAGCTTGGATAGCTTACCTTTGCCCTTTGCGTTGCGACAGGTCTTGCAGGGTATGGTTCCTTT
CTCACCAGCTGATTTAGCTGCCTTGCTACCCTCACGGCGGATCTGCATAAAGAGTGGCTAGAGGTTATAA
ATTAGCACTGATCCTAGGTACGGGGCTGAATGTAACTTGCCYTTCCTTTCTCATCGCGCGGCAAGACAGG
CTTGCTCAAATTCCTACCAGTCACAGGGGTATGCACGGCGTACGGACCACTTGAACTAGTCACAGATTAG
TTAGCAACTAGTCTGCATTGAATGGCTGTACTTACGGGCCCTCGCCATTGTCCTGATCATTTCCAGCTTC
ACCCTCGTTGCTGCAAAGTAGTTAGTGACTAGTCAAGGACTAGTTGAAATGGGAGAAGAAACTCACGAAT
TCTCGACACCCTTAGTATTGTGGTCCTTGGACTTGGTGCTGCTATATATTAGCTAATACACTAGTTAGAC
TCACAGAAACTTACGCAGCTCGCTTGCGCTTCTTGGTAGGAGTCGGGGTTGGGAGAACAGTGCCTTCAAA
CAAGCCTTCATACCATGCTACTTGACTAGTCAGGGACTAGTCACCAAGTAATCTAGATAGGACTTGCCTT
TGGCCTCCATCAGTTCCTTCATAGTGGGAGGTCCATTGTGCAATGTAAACTCCATGCCGTGGGAGTTCTT
GTCCTTCAAGTGCTTGACCAATATGTTTCTGTTGGCAGAGGGAACCTGTCAACTAGTTAATAACTAGTCA
GAAACTAGTATAGCAGTAGACTCACTGTACGCTTGAGGCATCCCTTCACTCGGCAGTAGACTTCATATGG
ATGGATATCAGGCACGCCATTGTCGTCCTGTGGACTAGTCAGTAACTAGGCTTAAAGCTAGTCGGGTCGG
CTTACTATCTTGAAATCCGGCAGCGTAAGCTCCCCGTCCTTAACTGCCTCGAGATAGTGACAGTACTCTG
GGGACTTTCGGAGATCGTTATCGCGAATGCTCGGCATACTAATCGTTGACTAGTCTTGGACTAGTCCCGA
GCAAAAAGGATTGGAGGAGGAGGAGGAAGGTGAGAGTGAGACAAAGAGCGAAATAAGAGCTTCAAAGGCT
ATCTCTAAGCAGTATGAAGGTTAAGTATCTAGTTCTTGACTAGATTTAAAAGAGATTTCGACTAGTTATG
TACCTGGAGTTTGGATATAGGAATGTGTTGTGGTAACGAAATGTAAGGGAGAGGAAAGAAAAAGTCGGTC
AAGAGGTAACTCTAAGTCGGCCATTCCTTTTTGGGAGGCGCTAACCATAAACGGCATGGTCGACTTAGAG
TTAGCTCAGGGAATTTAGGGAGTTATCTGCGACCACCGAGGAACGGCGGAATGCCAAAGAATCCCGATGG
AGCTCTAGCTGGCGGTTGACAACCCCACCTTTTGGCGTTTCTGCGGCGTTGCAGGCGGGACTGGATACTT
CGTAGAACCAGAAAGGCAAGGCAGAACGCGCTCAGCAAGAGTGTTGGAAGTGATAGCATGATGTGCCTTG
TTAACTAGGTCAAAATCTGCAGTATGCTTGATGTTATCCAAAGTGTGAGAGAGGAAGGTCCAAACATACA
CGATTGGGAGAGGGCCTAGGTATAAGAGTTTTTGAGTAGAACGCATGTGAGCCCAGCCATCTCGAGGAGA
TTAAACACGGGCCGGCATTTGATGGCTATGTTAGTACCCCAATGGAAACGGTGAGAGTCCAGTGGTCGCA
GATAACTCCCTAAATTCCCTGAGCTAACTCTAAGTCGACCATGCCGTTTATGGTTAGCGCCTCCCAAAAA
GGAATGGCCGACTTAGAGTTACCTCTTGACCGACTTTTTCTTTCCTCCCCCTTACATTTCGTTACCACAA
CACATTCCTATATCCAAACTCCAGGTACATAACTAGTCGAAATCTCTTTTAAATCTAGTCAAGAACTAGA
TACTTAACCTTCATACTGCTTAGAGATAGCCTTTGAAGCTCTTATTTCGCTCTTTGTCTCACTCTCACCT
TCCTCCTCCTCCTCCAATCCTTTTTGCTCGGGACTAGTCCAAGACTAGTCAACGATTAGTATGCCGAGCA
TTCGCGATAACGATCTCCGAAAGTCCCCAGAGTACTGTCACTATCTCGAGGCAGTTAAGGACGGGGAGCT
TACGCTGCCGGATTTCAAGATAGTAAGCCGACCCGACTAGCTTTAAGCCTAGTTACTGACTAGTCCACAG
GACGACAATGGCGTGCCTGATATCCATCCATATGAAGTCTACTGCCGAGTGAAGGGATGCCTCAAGCGTA
CAGTGAGTCTACTGCTATACTAGTTTCTGACTAGTTATTAACTAGTTGACAGGTTCCCTCTGCCAACAGA
AACATATTGGTCAAGCACTTGAAGGACAAGAACTCCCACGGCATGGAGTTTACATTGCACAATGGACCTC
CCACTATGAAGGAACTGATGGAGGCCAAAGGCAAGTCCTATCTAGATTACTTGGTGACTAGTCCCTGACT
AGTCAAGTAGCATGGTATGAAGGCTTGTTTGAAGGCACTGTTCTCCCAACCCCGACTCCTACCAAGAAGC
GCAAGCGAGCTGCGTAAGTTTCTGTGAGTCTAACTAGTGTATTAGCTAATATATAGCAGCACCAAGTCCA
AGGACCACAATACTAAGGGTGTCGAGAATTCGTGAGTTTCTTCTCCCATTTCAACTAGTCCTTGACTAGT
CACTAACTACTTTGCAGCAACGAGGGTGAAGCTGGAAATGATCAGGACAATGGCGAGGGCCCGTAAGTAC
AGCCATTCAATGCAGACTAGTTGCTAACTAATCTGTGACTAGTTCAAGTGGTCCGTACGCCGTGCATACC
CCTGTGACTGGTAGGAATTTGAGCAAGCCTGTCTTGCCGCGCGATGAGAAAGGAARGGCAAGTTACATTC
AGCCCCGTACCTAGGATCAGTGCTAATTTATAACCTCTAGCCACTCTTTATGCAGATCCGCCGTGAGGGT
AGCAAGGCAGCTAAATCAGCTGGTGAGAAAGGAACCATACCCTGCAAGACCTGTCGCAACGCAAAGGGCA
AAGGTAAGCTATCCAAGCTAGTTTGGGACTAGATTCTAACTAGTCTCAGCACCGTGTGGTTCAAAGCCAT
ATTGCGAGTTTTGGCGCTTTTTCTCATCGATTGACGAGGCAAAGGGAGCGAGTATGCAACCTCGTAAGTC
AGACTCAGACAAAGACCAACTAGTTATTGACCAGTCTTCTAGAAGGCTCTGTTGTGGATCTTGAGGCCCT
GGAGAGTTCCTCCAACAATCCGGAGACAAGCAAGTCCTCGTCGGACTAGTCACTAACTAGACTCTAACTA
GTTGCAGACATGGATAATGCAAAAGAGACAAGCAATGAAGAAAGTGGTAAGACATTTCTCCTTTGTGGTT
CTGGACTAGTCTTTGACTAGTCACAGTCTTAAACAAGGAAAATGAGCATGAAAATGAGGAGGAAAAGGCT
GCTGAGCCCGAGGAAGTGCAGGGTGATGGCAGACATGGTAGGTTAATACCTTGTTAGTTATTGCTAGTCA
CTGACTAGTCAATAACTAGTCTCTGAACACCTTGCAATCACTCCGTTTGCGCAGCTGAACAGTGGTGAGG
ATAATAGTAGTAAGTTATTCTAGCTTCAGAGTTATAGGAGACTAGATACTAACTAGTATTAGTTGCAACT
AACCTGGATCTCAGAGACTTTGGCCTCAATCTAGAATCTATCTAGTTGTCAACTAGACTGTGGTATCATT
GTCTTTTATTTTCCTAGTCCTGGAACTAGCTTCTAACTAGTCTCCCTAATATGTGGCTGTCTTGTTTTTT
TTTTTTGTTTCCCTACCCGGATATCTAGTCCCCTTCTAGGTTCTGTTAACCTCTCGGGCTCTGATTTAGT
TTAACGCAAACCTGAGATTAGTTTCTAACTAGTCTCTAGGTTTTCTATCCACCTTTAATTGTAATAATAA
ATACAAGCAACGTTTATACGTCAAAAGCATTTATAAACTTTTACCCTAAAGTAGCTTGCTTGTGTGTTTA
GTTTATAATTAGTCTCTTATTAATTTGATGTAGGTAAGCCCGCCACAAATATATATTTTTAACAAGATAC
CGTGGAAAAACTTCGTGCTATCACAAAACAGTATACAAAAAATAAGCTTAACAATCTATTCTCCGCTTGG
TGATGCTAAAGGGCTTTCAATAGACCTTGTAAGTGAAGGAGATGGAGCCGTCAATCCGCTACCCTGCCTC
TGGTCAGTTGGTCTCAGCAATGTACCCTGTGAGTCTTGATAGACTAGTTGGTGACTAGTCTCTGTAGATG
GAACAAATGGTGCTTGAGAGGGCACGTATGGCAGAGCTCCAGTCATCTGCGGAACATATACTGGGCCCGG
GAAGATCTCATGGTCATAGCTGTTTCCGCTGAGGGTTTAATGCGTAAGCTCCCTAATTGGCCCATCCGGC
ATCTGTAGGGCGTCCAAATATCGTGCCTCTCCTGCTTTGCCCGGTGTATGAAACCGGAAAGGCCGCTCAG
GAGCTGGCCAGCGGCGCAGACCGGGAACACAAGCTGGCAGTCGACCCATCCGGTGCTCTACACTCGACCT
GCTGAGGTCCCTCAGTCCCTGGTAGGCAGCTTTGCCCCGTCTGTCCGCCCGGTGTGTCGGCGGGGTTGAC
AAGGTCGTTGCGTCAGTCCAACATTTGTTGCCATATTTTCCTGCTCTCCCCACCAGCTGCTCTTTTCTTT
TCTCTTTCTTTTCCCATCTTCAGTATATTCATCTTCCCATCCAAGAACCTTTATTTCCCCTAAGTAAGTA
CTTTGCTACATCCATACTCCATCCTTCCCATCCCTTATTCCTTTGAACCTTTCAGTTCGAGCTTTCCCAC
TTCATCGCAGCTTGACTAACAGCTACCCCGCTTGAGCAGACATCACCGTCCGCCCTGATGAGTCCGTGAG
GACGAAACGAGTAAGCTCGTCGGCGGAGTATCATAACATCGGTTTTAGAGCTAGAAATAGCAAGTTAAAA
TAAGGCTAGTCCGTTATCAACTTGAAAAAGTGGCACCGAGTCGGTGCTTTTGGCCGGCATGGTCCCAGCC
TCCTCGCTGGCGCCGGCTGGGCAACATGCTTCGGCATGGCGAATGGGACTGATTTAATAGCTCCATGTCA
ACAAGAATAAAACGCGTTTCGGGTTTACCTCTTCCAGATACAGCTCATCTGCAATGCATTAATGCATTGG
ACCTCGCAACCCTAGTACGCCCTTCAGGCTCCGGCGAAGCAGAAGAATAGCTTAGCAGAGTCTATTTTCA
TTTTCGGGAGACGAGATCAAGCAGATCAACGGTCGTCAAGAGACCTACGAGACTGAGGAATCCGCTCTTG
GCTCATTAAGACCTCAGCCGAGACAGCAGAATCACCGCCCAAGTTAAGCCTTTGTGCTGATCATGCTCTC
GAACGGGCCAAGTTCGGGAAAAGCAAAGGAGCGTTTAGTGAGGGGCAATTTGACTCACCTCCCAGGCAAC
AGATGAGGGGGGCAAAAAGAAAGAAATTTTCGTGAGTCAATATGGATTCCGAGCATCATTTTCTTGCGGT
CTATCTTGCTACGTATGTTGATCTTGACGCTGTGGATCAAGCAACGCCACTCGCTCGCTCCATCGCAGGC
TGGTCGCAGACAAATTAAAAGGCGGCAAACTCGTACAGCCGCGGGGTTGTCCGCTGCAAAGTACAGAGTG
ATAAAAGCCGCCATGCGACCATCAACGCGTTGATGCCCAGCTTTTTCGATCCGAGAATCCACCGTAGAGG
CGATAGCAAGTAAAGAAAAGCTAAACAAAAAAAAATTTCTGCCCCTAAGCCATGAAAACGAGATGGGGTG
GAGCAGAACCAAGGAAAGAGTCGCGCTGGGCTGCCGTTCCGGAAGGTGTTGTAAAGGCTCGACGCCCAAG
GTGGGAGTCTAGGAGAAGAATTTGCATCGGGAGTGGGGCGGGTTACCCCTCCATATCCAATGACAGATAT
CTACCAGCCAAGGGTTTGAGCCCGCCCGCTTAGTCGTCGTCCTCGCTTGCCCCTCCATAAAAGGATTTCC
CCTCCCCCTCCCACAAAATTTTCTTTCCCTTCCTCTCCTTGTCCGCTTCAGTACGTATATCTTCCCTTCC
CTCGCTTCTCTCCTCCATCCTTCTTTCATCCATCTCCTGCTAACTTCTCTGCTCAGCACCTCTACGCATT
ACTAGCCGTAGTATCTGAGCACTTCTCCCTTTTATATTCCACAAAACATAACACAACCTTCACCATGGAC
AAGAAGTATAGCATCGGGCTGGACATTGGAACGAACTCGGTTGGTTGGGCTGTGATTACGGACGAATACA
AGGTGCCATCCAAGAAGTTTAAGGTCCTGGGAAACACCGACCGTCACTCAATCAAGAAGAATCTCATTGG
AGCCCTGCTCTTCGATAGTGGGGAGACCGCCGAAGCTACTCGACTGAAGCGAACGGCTCGCCGGCGTTAT
ACACGACGCAAGAATCGCATCTGCTACCTCCAGGAGATTTTCAGCAACGAAATGGCTAAGGTTGATGACT
CATTCTTTCATCGACTCGAAGAAAGTTTCTTGGTCGAGGAGGATAAGAAGCACGAGCGCCATCCGATCTT
TGGTAACATTGTGGATGAGGTTGCCTATCACGAAAAGTACCCAACTATCTATCATCTTCGTAAGAAGCTG
GTCGATAGCACGGACAAGGCTGATTTGCGACTTATCTACCTGGCACTCGCGCACATGATTAAGTTCCGCG
GCCATTTTCTTATCGAGGGTGACCTGAACCCCGATAATTCTGACGTTGATAAGCTCTTCATCCAGTTGGT
CCAAACCTACAATCAGCTGTTTGAGGAAAACCCTATTAATGCATCTGGCGTGGACGCCAAGGCTATCCTT
TCGGCGCGCCTGTCTAAGTCGCGGCGTTTGGAGAACCTTATCGCACAACTCCCCGGCGAAAAGAAGAACG
GCCTCTTCGGTAATTTGATTGCGTTGTCACTTGGTCTGACTCCTAACTTCAAGAGTAATTTTGACCTGGC
AGAGGATGCGAAGCTCCAGTTGTCTAAGGATACGTATGATGACGATCTCGACAACTTGCTTGCCCAAATC
GGTGACCAGTACGCTGATCTTTTCCTGGCCGCTAAGAATCTCTCAGATGCAATCCTGCTCAGTGACATTT
TGCGGGTCAACACCGAGATTACTAAGGCCCCCCTGTCAGCTAGTATGATCAAGCGGTATGATGAGCACCA
TCAGGACCTCACCTTGCTTAAGGCCCTCGTGCGTCAGCAATTGCCTGAGAAGTATAAGGAAATCTTCTTT
GACCAATCCAAGAACGGATACGCAGGGTATATTGATGGCGGTGCGAGCCAGGAGGAATTCTACAAGTTTA
TCAAGCCGATTTTGGAGAAGATGGACGGCACTGAGGAACTGCTCGTCAAGCTGAATCGCGAAGATTTGCT
TCGTAAGCAACGAACGTTCGACAACGGCTCCATCCCGCACCAGATTCATCTGGGCGAGCTCCACGCCATC
CTTCGACGCCAGGAAGATTTCTACCCATTTCTGAAGGACAACCGTGAGAAGATCGAAAAGATTCTTACAT
TCCGAATCCCCTACTATGTGGGACCTTTGGCCCGTGGGAATTCCCGATTTGCTTGGATGACCCGAAAGAG
CGAGGAAACCATCACTCCGTGGAACTTCGAGGAAGTCGTGGACAAGGGTGCATCCGCGCAGAGCTTCATT
GAGCGGATGACCAATTTTGATAAGAACCTTCCGAATGAAAAGGTCCTGCCAAAGCATTCGCTGCTCTACG
AGTATTTCACCGTGTATAACGAACTGACTAAGGTCAAGTACGTGACGGAGGGAATGCGGAAGCCAGCCTT
CCTCTCAGGGGAACAAAAGAAGGCTATCGTCGATTTGCTTTTTAAGACCAATCGTAAAGTGACTGTTAAG
CAGCTGAAGGAGGATTATTTCAAGAAGATTGAATGTTTCGACTCCGTCGAGATCAGCGGCGTGGAAGATC
GCTTTAACGCTTCCCTCGGTACCTACCACGACCTGCTCAAGATCATTAAGGACAAGGATTTCCTCGATAA
CGAGGAAAATGAGGACATCTTGGAAGATATTGTCCTCACGTTGACACTTTTTGAGGACCGCGAAATGATC
GAGGAACGGCTCAAGACATATGCCCATTTGTTCGACGATAAGGTGATGAAGCAGCTGAAGCGGCGTCGAT
ACACCGGATGGGGTCGCCTTAGCCGGAAGCTGATCAACGGCATTCGAGATAAGCAATCTGGTAAGACTAT
CTTGGATTTCCTTAAGTCGGACGGCTTCGCCAACCGCAATTTTATGCAGCTTATTCACGACGATTCCCTG
ACGTTCAAGGAGGACATCCAGAAGGCACAAGTCTCAGGACAAGGGGATTCCCTGCACGAGCATATCGCCA
ACCTGGCTGGATCCCCGGCGATCAAGAAGGGGATTCTTCAGACCGTCAAGGTTGTCGACGAGCTGGTCAA
GGTGATGGGCCGTCATAAGCCAGAAAACATCGTGATTGAGATGGCCCGAGAAAATCAGACCACTCAAAAG
GGTCAGAAGAACAGCCGCGAGCGGATGAAGCGGATCGAGGAAGGCATTAAGGAACTTGGTTCTCAGATCC
TGAAGGAGCACCCTGTTGAAAACACACAGCTCCAAAATGAGAAGCTGTATCTCTACTATTTGCAAAATGG
ACGCGACATGTACGTCGATCAGGAGCTCGACATTAACCGGTTGTCGGACTACGATGTTGACCATATCGTC
CCGCAATCCTTCCTTAAGGACGATAGCATTGATAACAAGGTGCTGACTCGCTCAGATAAGAACCGGGGCA
AGTCCGACAATGTTCCAAGCGAGGAAGTGGTTAAGAAGATGAAGAACTACTGGCGCCAATTGCTTAATGC
CAAGCTCATCACACAGCGCAAGTTTGACAACTTGACCAAGGCCGAGCGGGGAGGGCTGAGTGAACTCGAT
AAGGCTGGCTTCATCAAGCGTCAACTCGTGGAGACGCGACAGATCACAAAGCACGTTGCTCAGATTCTGG
ACTCCCGGATGAACACAAAGTACGACGAGAATGATAAGCTCATCCGTGAAGTTAAGGTCATTACCCTCAA
GTCTAAGTTGGTGTCGGATTTCCGCAAGGACTTCCAATTTTATAAGGTTCGGGAGATCAACAATTATCAC
CATGCACATGATGCGTACCTCAACGCAGTCGTGGGAACTGCGCTCATCAAGAAGTATCCCAAGTTGGAGT
CCGAATTCGTCTACGGGGATTATAAGGTTTACGACGTCCGCAAGATGATCGCCAAGAGTGAGCAGGAAAT
TGGCAAGGCCACGGCTAAGTATTTCTTTTACTCCAACATCATGAATTTCTTTAAGACGGAGATCACACTC
GCCAATGGAGAAATCCGTAAGCGACCTTTGATTGAGACCAACGGCGAGACTGGTGAAATCGTTTGGGATA
AGGGGCGCGACTTCGCTACCGTGCGGAAGGTTCTGAGCATGCCGCAAGTCAATATCGTCAAGAAAACCGA
GGTGCAGACAGGCGGTTTCTCTAAGGAATCGATTCTTCCAAAGCGTAACTCTGACAAGCTGATCGCTCGA
AAGAAGGATTGGGACCCCAAGAAGTATGGAGGGTTCGATTCTCCTACAGTGGCATACTCGGTTCTCGTTG
TCGCGAAGGTTGAGAAGGGAAAGTCTAAGAAGCTGAAGTCGGTCAAGGAACTGCTCGGGATCACCATTAT
GGAGCGCTCCAGCTTCGAAAAGAATCCCATCGACTTTCTCGAGGCCAAGGGCTATAAGGAAGTCAAGAAG
GATCTTATCATTAAGCTGCCTAAGTACTCTTTGTTCGAGCTTGAAAACGGTCGAAAGCGAATGCTCGCAT
CGGCAGGAGAGTTGCAGAAGGGGAATGAATTGGCACTTCCCTCAAAGTACGTGAACTTCCTGTATCTCGC
GTCCCACTACGAGAAGCTGAAGGGTAGCCCTGAGGACAACGAACAGAAGCAACTTTTTGTTGAGCAACAC
AAGCATTATCTGGATGAGATCATTGAACAGATTTCAGAGTTCAGTAAGCGCGTCATCCTCGCCGATGCTA
ATCTCGACAAGGTGTTGTCGGCCTACAACAAGCACCGTGACAAGCCGATCCGAGAGCAGGCTGAAAATAT
CATTCATCTGTTCACCCTCACTAACTTGGGAGCACCAGCAGCGTTCAAGTATTTTGATACGACAATCGAC
CGTAAGCGATACACGTCCACAAAGGAGGTGCTTGATGCGACCCTGATTCATCAATCCATCACTGGGCTCT
ATGAAACCCGTATCGACCTTAGTCAACTGGGGGGCGACCCTCCCAAGAAGAAGCGCAAGGTCTGAGCGGA
CATTCGATTTATGCCGTTATGACTTCCTTAAAAAAGCCTTTACGAATGAAAGAAATGGAATTAGACTTGT
TATGTAGTTGATTCTACAATGGATTATGATTCCTGAACTTCAAATCCGCTGTTCATTATTAATCTCAGCT
CTTCCCGTAAAGCCAATGTTGAAACTATTCGTAAATGTACCTCGTTTTGCGTGTACCTTGCTTATCACGT
GATATTACATGACCTGGACAGAGTTCTGCGCGAAAGTCATAACGTAAATCCCGGGCGGTAGGTGCGTCCC
GGGCGGAAGGTAGTTTTCTCGTCCACCCCAACGCGTTTATCAACCTCAACTTTCAACAACCATCATGCCA
CCAAAAGCGCGTAAAACAAAGCGAGATTTGATTGAGCAAGAGGGCAGGATCCAATGCGCGATTCAAGACA
TTAAAAATGGAAAATTTCAAAAAATTGCGCCCGCAGCGCGTGCATACAAAATTCATCCCAATACAAGTGT
AATACTAGGTAATATCGCGTGCATTCCGCGGTTTTTTGGGGTAGTCATCTAATGAAACAGACCCGGACGC
AGCAGAGGAAGCCCGCGATGACTCTATACCACCGTACGCCGATATATCATCATCGCGGCGATGGAGAAGT
TGGGTTGACTCCGAAGACACTTCAAAGGAGCGACGCTGTTGATTTGTAGACGACGCTTGATAGGGAGAAG
CATTATTGTCGTGATGCTCGCCCAACAGAGGCCGACTCGCCTCATCCGTCATAACGAACGCTGTGTAAAG
CGGAGTGGGGGGGAAAGTGTGGATTGTGGAGAGTATGCGATAGTGTTGAGGCTGATCAGACGGCGAATCG
GGCCAGATATGACCAGTTTAGAGGCCTCATTTGACTATAATTTACATAAATTAGATAAATAGAGATGAAC
GCATGCAATAATTGCAGCAAATATTGATGAAGCGAGAGGTAGGACGATGAAGGACTGTGAGCAGTTCAAG
GTATCAGCAGAGTCAAGGGCCTGATGCAATGGCGGTGATCCGTGATCAGCGAACGGAAGGGGCGCTAACT
CTGTTTCTTTACCAATGATCGGAAGCTCCTGCTGGCGGACTTATGAGTCATTCACGAATCATTTCTCAGT
TATTTGTGGATGCCCTCGTTCTGTCCACAATTTCTTTCCGCCCCAAGTCTTTTAAGTTCTTTAACATCTA
TATTCTTGCACTTCCAATGGCATCCCTTCGCTCCGTACTCAAGAGCCAGAGCTTGCGACACACCGTGCGA
TCCTACTCCTCGCAAACCATGCCTCCCGCCTCACCCTTTGCTCCCCGCCACTTCCTCTCCATTGCGGACC
TCTCGCCCTCCGAGTTCGCAACCCTTGTTCGCAATGCCTCCTCACACAAACGGGCTATCAAGTCGGGGTC
AATGCCCCAAAACTTGCAGGGATCACTCCTTGGGAAAACTGTGGCCATGATCTTCAGCAAACGAAGCACG
AGGACAAGGGTATCTACAGAAGGGGCCGTTGTGCAGATGGGAGGTCATCCGATGTTCTTGGGCAAGGATG
ATATCCAACTAGGTGTCAACGAGTCCCTATACGACACCTCCGTTGTCATTTCGTCCATGGTATCCTGCAT
TGTAGCCCGTGTCGGTAAACATGCAGAGGTCGCAGATCTGGCGAAGCACTCTTCGGTTCCAGTCATCAAT
GCTTTGTGTGACTCTTTCCACCCTCTCCAAGCCGTGGCCGATTTCCAGACCATCTATGAAGCATTCACCC
CCAAGGCGCACCACCTTTCAAGTCTAGGGTTGGAAGGATTGAAGATCGCTTGGGTGGGTGACGCCAACAA
CGTCCTGTTCGATATGGCCATTGCTGCTACAAAAATGGGTGTCGACATTGCTGTCGCTACTCCCAAGGGG
TACGAAATCCCTCCTCACATGCTGGAGCTCATCAAGTCTGCTGGAGAGGGTGTCTCGAAACCAGGAAAGC
TTCTGCAAACCAATATTCCCGAAGAAGCGGTCAAGGACGCCGATATTCTGGTCACAGACACCTGGGTCTC
TATGGGCCAAGAGGAAGAGAAGGCTCAGAGGCTGAAGGAGTTTGATGGTTTCCAAATCACTGCTGAACTC
GCCAAGCGAGGAGGAGCTAAGGAGGGCTGGAAGTTCATGCACTGTCTCCCGCGACACCCTGAGGAGGTCA
GCGACGAGGTTTTCTACAGCAACCGGTCACTTGTCTTCCCTGAGGCTGAGAACCGGTTATGGGCTGCGAT
TTCCGCCTTGGAGGGTTTCGTTGTCAATAAGGGAAAAATTGAATAAATATAACCAGGCTTCCATTTAAAT
ATATAGAGGCTGGCGTTATCAAACTGATGAGTTGACGGGTATGAGATCATTCCGTCCCTAAATATATTTA
CTCCGATCACGTAAAAGCCTGTTAGTAGAAGCATTTTCCCAATTATCCTGACCAATTCTTTCTAGCATAT
ATCAAATAACTAATTGACATGTTCTCTCGCTTCCTTATATTACTCAGAGTATTGGAAATGGGGCAAATCG
CACCCGGTGACTTTCACATGTCACGAATGCGGAGTCGTCCTAGCCAAGGTAGATCCAGGCCTAACACACC
CCAACCCTCGACTCTCCTCATTCCATACTCTTGACCTCTATCCAGCACATTCTTCTGAGGTTTCGCAATG
GCTGTAGGTGGCGCTGAGGCATCCCCACTACCGCATTAAGACCTCAGCGCGGCCGCAAATTTAAATAAAA
TGAAGTGAAGTTCCTATACTTTCTAGAGAATAGGAACTTCTATAGTGAGTCGAATAAGGGCGACACAAAA
TTTATTCTAAATGCATAATAAATACTGATAACATCTTATAGTTTGTATTATATTTTGTATTATCGTTGAC
ATGTATAATTTTGATATCAAAAACTGATTTTCCCTTTATTATTTTCGAGATTTATTTTCTTAATTCTCTT
TAACAAACTAGAAATATTGTATATACAAAAAATCATAAATAATAGATGAATAGTTTAATTATAGGTGTTC
ATCAATCGAAAAAGCAACGTATCTTATTTAAAGTGCGTTGCTTTTTTCTCATTTATAAGGTTAAATAATT
CTCATATATCAAGCAAAGTGACAGGCGCCCTTAAATATTCTGACAAATGCTCTTTCCCTAAACTCCCCCC
ATAAAAAAACCCGCCGAAGCGGGTTTTTACGTTATTTGCGGATTAACGATTACTCGTTATCAGAACCGCC
CAGGGGGCCCGAGCTTAAGACTGGCCGTCGTTTTACAACACAGAAAGAGTTTGTAGAAACGCAAAAAGGC
CATCCGTCAGGGGCCTTCTGCTTAGTTTGATGCCTGGCAGTTCCCTACTCTCGCCTTCCGCTTCCTCGCT
CACTGACTCGCTGCGCTCGGTCGTTCGGCTGCGGCGAGCGGTATCAGCTCACTCAAAGGCGGTAATACGG
TTATCCACAGAATCAGGGGATAACGCAGGAAAGAACATGTGAGCAAAAGGCCAGCAAAAGGCCAGGAACC
GTAAAAAGGCCGCGTTGCTGGCGTTTTTCCATAGGCTCCGCCCCCCTGACGAGCATCACAAAAATCGACG
CTCAAGTCAGAGGTGGCGAAACCCGACAGGACTATAAAGATACCAGGCGTTTCCCCCTGGAAGCTCCCTC
GTGCGCTCTCCTGTTCCGACCCTGCCGCTTACCGGATACCTGTCCGCCTTTCTCCCTTCGGGAAGCGTGG
CGCTTTCTCATAGCTCACGCTGTAGGTATCTCAGTTCGGTGTAGGTCGTTCGCTCCAAGCTGGGCTGTGT
GCACGAACCCCCCGTTCAGCCCGACCGCTGCGCCTTATCCGGTAACTATCGTCTTGAGTCCAACCCGGTA
AGACACGACTTATCGCCACTGGCAGCAGCCACTGGTAACAGGATTAGCAGAGCGAGGTATGTAGGCGGTG
CTACAGAGTTCTTGAAGTGGTGGGCTAACTACGGCTACACTAGAAGAACAGTATTTGGTATCTGCGCTCT
GCTGAAGCCAGTTACCTTCGGAAAAAGAGTTGGTAGCTCTTGATCCGGCAAACAAACCACCGCTGGTAGC
GGTGGTTTTTTTGTTTGCAAGCAGCAGATTACGCGCAGAAAAAAAGGATCTCAAGAAGATCCTTTGATCT
TTTCTACGGGGTCTGACGCTCAGTGGAACGACGCGCGCGTAACTCACGTTAAGGGATTTTGGTCATGAGC
TTGCGCCGTCCCGTCAAGTCAGCGTAATGCTCTGCTT
Features (pLannotate 1.2.2; 18 found; start..end, strand, type, name):
    862..958     -  promoter       AmpR promoter (fragment): bla
    988..1012    -  CDS            KanR (fragment): aminoglycoside phosphotransferase; aph(3')-Ia; confers resistance to kanamycin
   1041..1156    +  ncRNA          5S rRNA: Accession: RF00001 - 5S ribosomal RNA
   1160..1200    +  terminator     rrnB T1 terminator (fragment): transcription terminator T1 from the E. coli rrnB gene
   1244..1277    +  protein_bind   FRT (minimal): supports FLP-mediated excision but not integration (Turan and Bode, 2011) FLP recombinase from the Saccharomyces cerevisiae 2μ plasmid
   1590..6838    -  rep_origin     AMA1: replication origin from Aspergillus nidulans (Aleksenko and Clutterbuck, 1996)
   7112..7435    +  promoter       gpdA promoter (fragment): gpdA; promoter from the Aspergillus nidulans glyceraldehyde-3-phosphate dehydrogenase gene (Punt et al., 1990)
   7484..7599    +  intron         gpdA intron: gpdA; intron from the Aspergillus nidulans glyceraldehyde-3-phosphate dehydrogenase gene (Punt et al., 1990)
   7615..7638    +  misc_RNA       sTRSV HHRz (fragment): hammerhead ribozyme from the tobacco ringspot virus satellite RNA (Khvorova et al., 2003)
   7672..7747    +  misc_RNA       gRNA scaffold: guide RNA scaffold for the Streptococcus pyogenes CRISPR/Cas9 system
   7820..8054    +  terminator     trpC terminator (fragment): trpC; transcription terminator from the Aspergillus nidulans trpC gene
   8955..13058   +  CDS            cas9: CAS9_STRP1 - Also known as csn1 From Streptococcus pyogenes serotype M1.
  14297..15373   +  CDS            argB: OTC_EMENI - Experimental evidence at transcript level: Swiss-Prot protein existence level 2. From Emericella nidulans (strain FGSC A4 / ATCC 38163 / CBS 112.46 / NRRL 194 / M139) (Aspergillus nidulans).
  15827..15860   -  protein_bind   FRT (minimal): supports FLP-mediated excision but not integration (Turan and Bode, 2011) FLP recombinase from the Saccharomyces cerevisiae 2μ plasmid
  16330..16349   +  CDS            lacZα (fragment): LacZα fragment of β-galactosidase; lacZ fragment
  16374..16391   -  terminator     rrnB T2 terminator (fragment): transcription terminator T2 from the E. coli rrnB gene
  16616..17204   -  rep_origin     ori: high-copy-number ColE1/pMB1/pBR322/pUC origin of replication
  17326..859     -  CDS            AmpR (across the origin): β-lactamase; bla; confers resistance to ampicillin, carbenicillin, and related antibiotics
