[The description below was written by a language model from this plasmid's Addgene catalogue record and pLannotate feature annotations shown in this document.]
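Description:
pFC334 is an E. coli–Aspergillus shuttle plasmid of about 17.3 kb, built on the pFC331 backbone, that delivers a complete CRISPR-Cas9 system to filamentous fungi. In bacteria it replicates from a high-copy ColE1/pUC-type origin and is selected with ampicillin through the β-lactamase gene. In the fungal host it is maintained extrachromosomally by the AMA1 sequence from Aspergillus nidulans, which supports autonomous replication so that the plasmid does not need to integrate. Fungal selection relies on the A. nidulans argB gene (ornithine carbamoyltransferase) under its native promoter, which complements arginine auxotrophy in argB mutant recipients.

The payload has two parts. A synthetic Streptococcus pyogenes Cas9 coding sequence, codon optimized for A. niger and carrying a C-terminal SV40 nuclear localization signal, is driven by the A. nidulans tef1 promoter. The guide RNA, which targets the yA gene, is expressed from the RNA polymerase II gpdA promoter (annotated with its intron) and terminated by the trpC terminator. Because Pol II transcripts are capped and polyadenylated, the sgRNA is embedded in a larger transcript and released by self-cleaving ribozymes. A hammerhead ribozyme is annotated directly upstream of the protospacer and S. pyogenes guide scaffold. The catalogue refers to ribozymes in the plural, but the feature table does not annotate a downstream one. Two minimal FRT sites and several short fragments (KanR, lacZα, rrnB terminators, 5S rRNA) also appear and look like backbone remnants with no stated function. According to the record, the plasmid is used for Cas9-directed mutagenesis of yA as part of a genome engineering toolkit for filamentous fungi.
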