Addgene plasmid #87846: pFC334
Purpose: AMA1 plasmid with Aspergillus optimized Cas9, argB selection marker and yA specific sgRNA expressed with ribozymes
Depositing lab: Uffe Mortensen. Depositing organization: Danmarks Tekniske Universitet. Publication: A CRISPR-Cas9 System for Genetic Engineering of Filamentous Fungi. Nodvig CS, Nielsen JB, Kogle ME, Mortensen UH. PLoS One. 2015 Jul 15;10(7):e0133085. doi: 10.1371/journal.pone.0133085. eCollection 2015. PONE-D-15-11561 PubMed 26177455.
Backbone
  Vector backbone: pFC331
  Vector type: Bacterial Expression, CRISPR ; Fungal expression
  Selectable markers: argB
Growth in bacteria
  Bacterial resistance: Ampicillin, 100 μg/mL
  Growth temperature: 37°C
  Growth strain: DH5alpha
  Copy number: Unknown
Gene/Insert 1
  Gene/Insert name: Cas9
  Species: Synthetic; synthetic gene, codon optimized for A. niger
  Insert size (bp): 4131
  GenBank ID: KT031983
  Promoter: Aspergillus nidulans tef1 promoter
  Tag / fusion protein: SV40 NLS (C terminal on insert)
  Cloning method: Unknown
  Sequencing primers: 5′ CTTCTCTGCTCAGCACCTCTACG
Gene/Insert 2
  Gene/Insert name: argB
  Species: Aspergillus nidulans
  Insert size (bp): 1194
  Promoter: native promoter
  Cloning method: Unknown
  Sequencing primers: 5′ ACTAGGTAATATCGCGTGCATTCCG
Gene/Insert 3
  Gene/Insert name: yA specific sgRNA
  Species: Synthetic
  Insert size (bp): 100
  Promoter: A. nidulans gpdA promoter with Hammerhead ribozyme
  Cloning method: Unknown
  Sequencing primers: 5′ CGGCATCTGTAGGGCGT
Resource information
  A portion of this plasmid was derived from a plasmid made by: The cas9 genes contained in the vectors are custom made versions that we bought from GenScript.
Terms and licenses: Academic/Nonprofit Terms; Industry Terms: Not Available to Industry
How to cite: pFC334 was a gift from Uffe Mortensen (Addgene plasmid # 87846 ; http://n2t.net/addgene:87846 ; RRID:Addgene_87846)
